Addgene plasmid #203284: A*25:01:01
Purpose: Overexpress HLA allele
Depositing lab: Derin Keskin & Catherine Wu. Depositing organization: Dana-Farber Cancer Institute. Publication: A large peptidome dataset improves HLA class I epitope prediction across most of the human population. Sarkizova S, Klaeger S, Le PM, Li LW, Oliveira G, Keshishian H, Hartigan CR, Zhang W, Braun DA, Ligon KL, Bachireddy P, Zervantonakis IK, Rosenbluth JM, Ouspenskaia T, Law T, Justesen S, Stevens J, Lane WJ, Eisenhaure T, Lan Zhang G, Clauser KR, Hacohen N, Carr SA, Wu CJ, Keskin DB. Nat Biotechnol. 2020 Feb;38(2):199-209. doi: 10.1038/s41587-019-0322-9. Epub 2019 Dec 16. PubMed 31844290.
Backbone
  Vector backbone: pcDNA-3
  Vector type: Mammalian Expression
Growth in bacteria
  Bacterial resistance: Ampicillin, 100 μg/mL
  Growth temperature: 37°C
  Growth strain: NEB Stable
  Copy number: High Copy
Gene/Insert
  Gene/Insert name: A*25:01:01
  Species: H. sapiens (human)
  Entrez Gene: HLA-A (a.k.a. HLAA)
  Cloning method: Restriction Enzyme; 5′ cloning site BamHI (unknown if destroyed); 3′ cloning site EcoRI (unknown if destroyed)
  Sequencing primers: 5′ unknown
Terms and licenses: Academic/Nonprofit Terms; Industry Terms: Not Available to Industry
Depositor comments: Shortname from TIGL: K39
How to cite: A*25:01:01 was a gift from Derin Keskin & Catherine Wu (Addgene plasmid # 203284 ; http://n2t.net/addgene:203284 ; RRID:Addgene_203284)
