[The description below was written by a language model from this plasmid's Addgene catalogue record and pLannotate feature annotations shown in this document.]
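Description:
A*25:01:01 is a mammalian expression plasmid built on the pcDNA-3 backbone that carries the coding sequence of the human HLA class I allele HLA-A*25:01:01, cloned between BamHI and EcoRI sites. The sequenced record is 6,512 nt. In bacteria it is maintained at high copy through a ColE1/pUC-type origin and selected with ampicillin via the β-lactamase gene under its own promoter. An f1 origin is also present, which permits single-stranded DNA production, along with residual backbone elements such as a bom fragment, a lac promoter/operator region and a lacI fragment that have no evident role in the intended use.

The HLA-A open reading frame (about 1.1 kb, consistent with a full-length heavy chain) sits downstream of the human cytomegalovirus immediate early enhancer and promoter and is followed by the bovine growth hormone polyadenylation signal, giving strong constitutive transcription in mammalian cells. A T7 promoter lies between the CMV promoter and the insert and can serve for in vitro transcription or as a sequencing primer site. The short "truncated HIV-1 5' LTR" and "ble" fragments in the automated annotation are small partial matches, probably incidental rather than functional elements. The annotation text for the HLA-A feature mentions a different allele only because it is drawn from the generic protein database entry. No epitope tag or reporter is annotated. A separate cassette, consisting of the SV40 enhancer/early promoter, the neomycin phosphotransferase gene and an SV40 poly(A) signal, allows G418 selection of stably transfected cells.

The stated purpose is overexpression of this single HLA allele. The associated publication concerns a large HLA class I peptidome dataset used to improve epitope prediction.
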