Features (pLannotate 1.2.2; 20 found; start..end, strand, type, name):
     28..80      -  misc_feature   bom (fragment): basis of mobility region from pBR322
    235..614     +  enhancer       CMV enhancer: human cytomegalovirus immediate early enhancer
    615..818     +  promoter       CMV promoter: human cytomegalovirus (CMV) immediate early promoter
    814..847     +  LTR            5' LTR (truncated) (fragment): truncated 5' long terminal repeat (LTR) from HIV-1
    863..881     +  promoter       T7 promoter: promoter for bacteriophage T7 RNA polymerase
    935..2029    +  CDS            HLA-A: HLAA_HUMAN - Also known as HLAA. Experimental evidence at protein level: Swiss-Prot protein existence level 1. Allele A*74:01: Presents immunodominant HIV-1 epitopes derived from gag-pol (GQMVHQAISPR, QIYPGIKVR) and rev (RQIHSISER), carrying an aliphatic residue at position 2 and Arg anchor residue at the C-terminus. May contribute to viral load control in chronic HIV-1 infection. From Homo sapiens (Human).
   2109..2333    +  polyA_signal   bGH poly(A) signal: bovine growth hormone polyadenylation signal
   2337..2358    +  promoter       SV40 promoter (fragment): SV40 enhancer and early promoter
   2379..2807    +  rep_origin     f1 ori (sequence partly withheld): f1 bacteriophage origin of replication; arrow indicates direction of (+) strand synthesis
   2821..3150    +  promoter       SV40 promoter: SV40 enhancer and early promoter
   3217..4008    +  CDS            neo: KKA2_KLEPN - Also known as kan, nptII. Experimental evidence at protein level: Swiss-Prot protein existence level 1. Resistance to kanamycin, neomycin, paromomycin, ribostamycin, butirosin and gentamicin B. From Klebsiella pneumoniae.
   4032..4190    +  CDS            ble (fragment): BLE_KLEPN - Experimental evidence at protein level: Swiss-Prot protein existence level 1. Binding protein with a strong affinity to the bleomycin family of antibiotics. Binds to CL990; an antimitotic-antibiotic compound. From Klebsiella pneumoniae.
   4185..4306    +  polyA_signal   SV40 poly(A) signal: SV40 polyadenylation signal
   4379..4395    -  protein_bind   lac operator: The lac repressor binds to the lac operator to inhibit transcription in E. coli. This inhibition can be relieved by adding lactose or isopropyl-β-D-thiogalactopyranoside (IPTG). lac repressor encoded by lacI
   4403..4433    -  promoter       lac promoter: promoter for the E. coli lac operon
   4448..4469    -  protein_bind   CAP binding site: CAP binding activates transcription in the presence of cAMP. E. coli catabolite activator protein
   4482..4574    -  CDS            lacI (fragment): lac repressor; lacI; The lac repressor binds to the lac operator to inhibit transcription in E. coli. This inhibition can be relieved by adding lactose or isopropyl-β-D-thiogalactopyranoside (IPTG).
   4757..5345    -  rep_origin     ori: high-copy-number ColE1/pMB1/pBR322/pUC origin of replication
   5516..6376    -  CDS            AmpR: β-lactamase; bla; confers resistance to ampicillin, carbenicillin, and related antibiotics
   6377..6481    -  promoter       AmpR promoter: bla
>Addgene plasmid #203284 | A*25:01:01 | addgene full sequence | sequence record 399893 | Addgene NGS Result
GACGGATCGGGAGATCTCCCGATCCCCTATGGTGCACTCTCAGTACAATCTGCTCTGATGCCGCATAGTT
AAGCCAGTATCTGCTCCCTGCTTGTGTGTTGGAGGTCGCTGAGTAGTGCGCGAGCAAAATTTAAGCTACA
ACAAGGCAAGGCTTGACCGACAATTGCATGAAGAATCTGCTTAGGGTTAGGCGTTTTGCGCTGCTTCGCG
ATGTACGGGCCAGATATACGCGTTGACATTGATTATTGACTAGTTATTAATAGTAATCAATTACGGGGTC
ATTAGTTCATAGCCCATATATGGAGTTCCGCGTTACATAACTTACGGTAAATGGCCCGCCTGGCTGACCG
CCCAACGACCCCCGCCCATTGACGTCAATAATGACGTATGTTCCCATAGTAACGCCAATAGGGACTTTCC
ATTGACGTCAATGGGTGGAGTATTTACGGTAAACTGCCCACTTGGCAGTACATCAAGTGTATCATATGCC
AAGTACGCCCCCTATTGACGTCAATGACGGTAAATGGCCCGCCTGGCATTATGCCCAGTACATGACCTTA
TGGGACTTTCCTACTTGGCAGTACATCTACGTATTAGTCATCGCTATTACCATGGTGATGCGGTTTTGGC
AGTACATCAATGGGCGTGGATAGCGGTTTGACTCACGGGGATTTCCAAGTCTCCACCCCATTGACGTCAA
TGGGAGTTTGTTTTGGCACCAAAATCAACGGGACTTTCCAAAATGTCGTAACAACTCCGCCCCATTGACG
CAAATGGGCGGTAGGCGTGTACGGTGGGAGGTCTATATAAGCAGAGCTCTCTGGCTAACTAGAGAACCCA
CTGCTTACTGGCTTATCGAAATTAATACGACTCACTATAGGGAGACCCAAGCTGGCTAGCGTTTAAACTT
AAGCTTGGTACCGAGCTCGGATCCATGGCCGTCATGGCGCCCCGAACCCTCGTCCTGCTACTCTCGGGGG
CCCTGGCCCTGACCCAGACCTGGGCGGGCTCCCACTCCATGAGGTATTTCTACACCTCCGTGTCCCGGCC
CGGCCGCGGGGAGCCCCGCTTCATCGCCGTGGGCTACGTGGACGACACGCAGTTCGTGCGGTTCGACAGC
GACGCCGCGAGCCAGAGGATGGAGCCGCGGGCGCCGTGGATAGAGCAGGAGGGGCCGGAGTATTGGGACC
GGAACACACGGAATGTGAAGGCCCACTCACAGACTGACCGAGAGAGCCTGCGGATCGCGCTCCGCTACTA
CAACCAGAGCGAGGACGGTTCTCACACCATCCAGAGGATGTATGGCTGCGACGTGGGGCCGGACGGGCGC
TTCCTCCGCGGGTACCAGCAGGACGCTTACGACGGCAAGGATTACATCGCCCTGAACGAGGACCTGCGCT
CTTGGACCGCGGCGGACATGGCGGCTCAGATCACCCAGCGCAAGTGGGAGACGGCCCATGAGGCGGAGCA
GTGGAGAGCCTACCTGGAGGGCCGGTGCGTGGAGTGGCTCCGCAGATACCTGGAGAACGGGAAGGAGACG
CTGCAGCGCACGGACGCCCCCAAGACGCATATGACTCACCACGCTGTCTCTGACCATGAGGCCACCCTGA
GGTGCTGGGCCCTGAGCTTCTACCCTGCGGAGATCACACTGACCTGGCAGCGGGATGGGGAGGACCAGAC
CCAGGACACGGAGCTCGTGGAGACCAGGCCTGCAGGGGATGGGACCTTCCAGAAGTGGGCGTCTGTGGTG
GTGCCTTCTGGACAGGAGCAGAGATACACCTGCCATGTGCAGCATGAGGGTCTGCCCAAGCCCCTCACCC
TGAGATGGGAGCCGTCTTCCCAGCCCACCATCCCCATCGTGGGCATCATTGCTGGCCTGGTTCTCTTTGG
AGCTGTGATCGCTGGAGCTGTGGTCGCTGCTGTGATGTGGAGGAGGAAGAGCTCAGATAGAAAAGGAGGG
AGCTACTCTCAGGCTGCAAGCAGTGACAGTGCCCAGGGCTCTGATATGTCTCTCACAGCTTGTAAAGTGT
GAGAATTCTGCAGATATCCAGCACAGTGGCGGCCGCTCGAGTCTAGAGGGCCCGTTTAAACCCGCTGATC
AGCCTCGACTGTGCCTTCTAGTTGCCAGCCATCTGTTGTTTGCCCCTCCCCCGTGCCTTCCTTGACCCTG
GAAGGTGCCACTCCCACTGTCCTTTCCTAATAAAATGAGGAAATTGCATCGCATTGTCTGAGTAGGTGTC
ATTCTATTCTGGGGGGTGGGGTGGGGCAGGACAGCAAGGGGGAGGATTGGGAAGACAATAGCAGGCATGC
TGGGGATGCGGTGGGCTCTATGGCTTCTGAGGCGGAAAGAACCAGCTGGGGCTCTAGGGGGTATCCCC
[124 nt withheld, positions 2379-2502]
C
[91 nt withheld, positions 2504-2594]
A
[49 nt withheld, positions 2596-2644]
CCTTTGACGTTGGAGTCCACGTTCTTT
[37 nt withheld, positions 2672-2708]
ACCCTATCTCGGTCTATTCTTTTGATTTATAAGGGATTTTGCCGATTTCGGCCTATTGGTTAAAAAATGA
GCTGATTTAACAAAAATTTAACGCGAATTAATTCTGTGGAATGTGTGTCAGTTAGGGTGTGGAAAGTCCC
CAGGCTCCCCAGCAGGCAGAAGTATGCAAAGCATGCATCTCAATTAGTCAGCAACCAGGTGTGGAAAGTC
CCCAGGCTCCCCAGCAGGCAGAAGTATGCAAAGCATGCATCTCAATTAGTCAGCAACCATAGTCCCGCCC
CTAACTCCGCCCATCCCGCCCCTAACTCCGCCCAGTTCCGCCCATTCTCCGCCCCATGGCTGACTAATTT
TTTTTATTTATGCAGAGGCCGAGGCCGCCTCTGCCTCTGAGCTATTCCAGAAGTAGTGAGGAGGCTTTTT
TGGAGGCCTAGGCTTTTGCAAAAAGCTCCCGGGAGCTTGTATATCCATTTTCGGATCTGATCAAGAGACA
GGATGAGGATCGTTTCGCATGATTGAACAAGATGGATTGCACGCAGGTTCTCCGGCCGCTTGGGTGGAGA
GGCTATTCGGCTATGACTGGGCACAACAGACAATCGGCTGCTCTGATGCCGCCGTGTTCCGGCTGTCAGC
GCAGGGGCGCCCGGTTCTTTTTGTCAAGACCGACCTGTCCGGTGCCCTGAATGAACTGCAGGACGAGGCA
GCGCGGCTATCGTGGCTGGCCACGACGGGCGTTCCTTGCGCAGCTGTGCTCGACGTTGTCACTGAAGCGG
GAAGGGACTGGCTGCTATTGGGCGAAGTGCCGGGGCAGGATCTCCTGTCATCTCACCTTGCTCCTGCCGA
GAAAGTATCCATCATGGCTGATGCAATGCGGCGGCTGCATACGCTTGATCCGGCTACCTGCCCATTCGAC
CACCAAGCGAAACATCGCATCGAGCGAGCACGTACTCGGATGGAAGCCGGTCTTGTCGATCAGGATGATC
TGGACGAAGAGCATCAGGGGCTCGCGCCAGCCGAACTGTTCGCCAGGCTCAAGGCGCGCATGCCCGACGG
CGAGGATCTCGTCGTGACCCATGGCGATGCCTGCTTGCCGAATATCATGGTGGAAAATGGCCGCTTTTCT
GGATTCATCGACTGTGGCCGGCTGGGTGTGGCGGACCGCTATCAGGACATAGCGTTGGCTACCCGTGATA
TTGCTGAAGAGCTTGGCGGCGAATGGGCTGACCGCTTCCTCGTGCTTTACGGTATCGCCGCTCCCGATTC
GCAGCGCATCGCCTTCTATCGCCTTCTTGACGAGTTCTTCTGAGCGGGACTCTGGGGTTCGAAATGACCG
ACCAAGCGACGCCCAACCTGCCATCACGAGATTTCGATTCCACCGCCGCCTTCTATGAAAGGTTGGGCTT
CGGAATCGTTTTCCGGGACGCCGGCTGGATGATCCTCCAGCGCGGGGATCTCATGCTGGAGTTCTTCGCC
CACCCCAACTTGTTTATTGCAGCTTATAATGGTTACAAATAAAGCAATAGCATCACAAATTTCACAAATA
AAGCATTTTTTTCACTGCATTCTAGTTGTGGTTTGTCCAAACTCATCAATGTATCTTATCATGTCTGTAT
ACCGTCGACCTCTAGCTAGAGCTTGGCGTAATCATGGTCATAGCTGTTTCCTGTGTGAAATTGTTATCCG
CTCACAATTCCACACAACATACGAGCCGGAAGCATAAAGTGTAAAGCCTGGGGTGCCTAATGAGTGAGCT
AACTCACATTAATTGCGTTGCGCTCACTGCCCGCTTTCCAGTCGGGAAACCTGTCGTGCCAGCTGCATTA
ATGAATCGGCCAACGCGCGGGGAGAGGCGGTTTGCGTATTGGGCGCTCTTCCGCTTCCTCGCTCACTGAC
TCGCTGCGCTCGGTCGTTCGGCTGCGGCGAGCGGTATCAGCTCACTCAAAGGCGGTAATACGGTTATCCA
CAGAATCAGGGGATAACGCAGGAAAGAACATGTGAGCAAAAGGCCAGCAAAAGGCCAGGAACCGTAAAAA
GGCCGCGTTGCTGGCGTTTTTCCATAGGCTCCGCCCCCCTGACGAGCATCACAAAAATCGACGCTCAAGT
CAGAGGTGGCGAAACCCGACAGGACTATAAAGATACCAGGCGTTTCCCCCTGGAAGCTCCCTCGTGCGCT
CTCCTGTTCCGACCCTGCCGCTTACCGGATACCTGTCCGCCTTTCTCCCTTCGGGAAGCGTGGCGCTTTC
TCATAGCTCACGCTGTAGGTATCTCAGTTCGGTGTAGGTCGTTCGCTCCAAGCTGGGCTGTGTGCACGAA
CCCCCCGTTCAGCCCGACCGCTGCGCCTTATCCGGTAACTATCGTCTTGAGTCCAACCCGGTAAGACACG
ACTTATCGCCACTGGCAGCAGCCACTGGTAACAGGATTAGCAGAGCGAGGTATGTAGGCGGTGCTACAGA
GTTCTTGAAGTGGTGGCCTAACTACGGCTACACTAGAAGAACAGTATTTGGTATCTGCGCTCTGCTGAAG
CCAGTTACCTTCGGAAAAAGAGTTGGTAGCTCTTGATCCGGCAAACAAACCACCGCTGGTAGCGGTGGTT
TTTTTGTTTGCAAGCAGCAGATTACGCGCAGAAAAAAAGGATCTCAAGAAGATCCTTTGATCTTTTCTAC
GGGGTCTGACGCTCAGTGGAACGAAAACTCACGTTAAGGGATTTTGGTCATGAGATTATCAAAAAGGATC
TTCACCTAGATCCTTTTAAATTAAAAATGAAGTTTTAAATCAATCTAAAGTATATATGAGTAAACTTGGT
CTGACAGTTACCAATGCTTAATCAGTGAGGCACCTATCTCAGCGATCTGTCTATTTCGTTCATCCATAGT
TGCCTGACTCCCCGTCGTGTAGATAACTACGATACGGGAGGGCTTACCATCTGGCCCCAGTGCTGCAATG
ATACCGCGAGACCCACGCTCACCGGCTCCAGATTTATCAGCAATAAACCAGCCAGCCGGAAGGGCCGAGC
GCAGAAGTGGTCCTGCAACTTTATCCGCCTCCATCCAGTCTATTAATTGTTGCCGGGAAGCTAGAGTAAG
TAGTTCGCCAGTTAATAGTTTGCGCAACGTTGTTGCCATTGCTACAGGCATCGTGGTGTCACGCTCGTCG
TTTGGTATGGCTTCATTCAGCTCCGGTTCCCAACGATCAAGGCGAGTTACATGATCCCCCATGTTGTGCA
AAAAAGCGGTTAGCTCCTTCGGTCCTCCGATCGTTGTCAGAAGTAAGTTGGCCGCAGTGTTATCACTCAT
GGTTATGGCAGCACTGCATAATTCTCTTACTGTCATGCCATCCGTAAGATGCTTTTCTGTGACTGGTGAG
TACTCAACCAAGTCATTCTGAGAATAGTGTATGCGGCGACCGAGTTGCTCTTGCCCGGCGTCAATACGGG
ATAATACCGCGCCACATAGCAGAACTTTAAAAGTGCTCATCATTGGAAAACGTTCTTCGGGGCGAAAACT
CTCAAGGATCTTACCGCTGTTGAGATCCAGTTCGATGTAACCCACTCGTGCACCCAACTGATCTTCAGCA
TCTTTTACTTTCACCAGCGTTTCTGGGTGAGCAAAAACAGGAAGGCAAAATGCCGCAAAAAAGGGAATAA
GGGCGACACGGAAATGTTGAATACTCATACTCTTCCTTTTTCAATATTATTGAAGCATTTATCAGGGTTA
TTGTCTCATGAGCGGATACATATTTGAATGTATTTAGAAAAATAAACAAATAGGGGTTCCGCGCACATTT
CCCCGAAAAGTGCCACCTGACGTC
