>Addgene plasmid #203284 | A*25:01:01 | depositor partial sequence | sequence record 394210 | HLA:HLA00071 A*25:01:01:01 1098 bp (K39)
ATGGCCGTCATGGCGCCCCGAACCCTCGTCCTGCTACTCTCGGGGGCCCTGGCCCTGACCCAGACCTGGG
CGGGCTCCCACTCCATGAGGTATTTCTACACCTCCGTGTCCCGGCCCGGCCGCGGGGAGCCCCGCTTCAT
CGCCGTGGGCTACGTGGACGACACGCAGTTCGTGCGGTTCGACAGCGACGCCGCGAGCCAGAGGATGGAG
CCGCGGGCGCCGTGGATAGAGCAGGAGGGGCCGGAGTATTGGGACCGGAACACACGGAATGTGAAGGCCC
ACTCACAGACTGACCGAGAGAGCCTGCGGATCGCGCTCCGCTACTACAACCAGAGCGAGGACGGTTCTCA
CACCATCCAGAGGATGTATGGCTGCGACGTGGGGCCGGACGGGCGCTTCCTCCGCGGGTACCAGCAGGAC
GCTTACGACGGCAAGGATTACATCGCCCTGAACGAGGACCTGCGCTCTTGGACCGCGGCGGACATGGCGG
CTCAGATCACCCAGCGCAAGTGGGAGACGGCCCATGAGGCGGAGCAGTGGAGAGCCTACCTGGAGGGCCG
GTGCGTGGAGTGGCTCCGCAGATACCTGGAGAACGGGAAGGAGACGCTGCAGCGCACGGACGCCCCCAAG
ACGCATATGACTCACCACGCTGTCTCTGACCATGAGGCCACCCTGAGGTGCTGGGCCCTGAGCTTCTACC
CTGCGGAGATCACACTGACCTGGCAGCGGGATGGGGAGGACCAGACCCAGGACACGGAGCTCGTGGAGAC
CAGGCCTGCAGGGGATGGGACCTTCCAGAAGTGGGCGTCTGTGGTGGTGCCTTCTGGACAGGAGCAGAGA
TACACCTGCCATGTGCAGCATGAGGGTCTGCCCAAGCCCCTCACCCTGAGATGGGAGCCGTCTTCCCAGC
CCACCATCCCCATCGTGGGCATCATTGCTGGCCTGGTTCTCTTTGGAGCTGTGATCGCTGGAGCTGTGGT
CGCTGCTGTGATGTGGAGGAGGAAGAGCTCAGATAGAAAAGGAGGGAGCTACTCTCAGGCTGCAAGCAGT
GACAGTGCCCAGGGCTCTGATATGTCTCTCACAGCTTGTAAAGTGTGA
